Addgene plasmid #205503: pDRF1-GW miRFP2-T2A-mtq2
Purpose: Expression of miRFP2-T2A-mtq2 in yeast
Depositing lab: Bas Teusink. Depositing organization: Vrije Universiteit Amsterdam. Publication: Side-by-Side Systematic Characterization of Novel FPs in Budding Yeast. Botman D, de Groot DH, Wehrens M, van Rossum K, Yska S, van der Kieft B, Albert V, Minghetti N, Goedhart J, Teusink B. ACS Synth Biol. 2026 Apr 1. doi: 10.1021/acssynbio.5c00676. PubMed 41919951.
Backbone
  Vector backbone: pDRF1-GW
  Vector type: Yeast Expression
Growth in bacteria
  Bacterial resistance: Ampicillin, 100 μg/mL
  Growth temperature: 37°C
  Growth strain: DH5alpha
  Copy number: High Copy
Gene/Insert
  Gene/Insert name: miRFP2-T2A-mtq2
  Species: Synthetic
  Cloning method: Restriction Enzyme; 5′ cloning site unknown (unknown if destroyed); 3′ cloning site unknown (unknown if destroyed)
Terms and licenses: Academic/Nonprofit Terms; Industry Terms: Not Available to Industry
How to cite: pDRF1-GW miRFP2-T2A-mtq2 was a gift from Bas Teusink (Addgene plasmid # 205503 ; http://n2t.net/addgene:205503 ; RRID:Addgene_205503)
