[The description below was written by a language model from this plasmid's Addgene catalogue record and pLannotate feature annotations shown in this document.]
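Description:
pDRF1-GW miRFP2-T2A-mtq2 is an 8.7 kb yeast expression plasmid built on the Gateway-compatible pDRF1-GW backbone, designed as an E. coli–Saccharomyces cerevisiae shuttle vector. In bacteria it is maintained at high copy through a ColE1/pUC-type origin and selected with ampicillin via the β-lactamase gene. An f1 origin and remnants of a lac promoter/lacZα region are also present as backbone carry-over. In yeast it replicates episomally from the 2μ origin, giving multicopy maintenance, and is selected by uracil prototrophy through URA3 with its native promoter, a marker that can also be counterselected with 5-fluoroorotic acid.

The payload sits between attB1 and attB2 sites, the recombination scars typical of a Gateway expression clone, although the catalogue entry lists restriction enzyme cloning with unknown sites. It is a synthetic open reading frame encoding the near-infrared, biliverdin-dependent fluorescent protein miRFP2 (annotated by similarity as miRFP), followed by the cyan fluorescent protein mTurquoise2. The short unannotated gap between the two coding regions corresponds to the T2A peptide named in the insert. This 2A element causes ribosomal skipping, so the two proteins are made from a single transcript as separate polypeptides in roughly equal amounts. The ADH1 terminator lies downstream. The promoter driving the cassette is not annotated as such: only fragments of yeast genomic sequence are detected upstream of attB1, so the record does not state its identity.

The equimolar co-expression lets mTurquoise2 serve as an internal reference for normalising miRFP2 signal. This fits the associated study, which systematically compared novel fluorescent proteins side by side in budding yeast.
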