Features (pLannotate 1.2.2; 26 found; start..end, strand, type, name):
      3..257     -  CDS            BRP1 (fragment): BRP1_YEAST - Protein predicted: Swiss-Prot protein existence level 4. From Saccharomyces cerevisiae (strain ATCC 204508 / S288c) (Baker's yeast).
    359..375     -  promoter       ARG4 promoter (fragment): S. cerevisiae ARG4
    480..563     +  CDS            YG007_YEAST: Protein predicted: Swiss-Prot protein existence level 4. From Saccharomyces cerevisiae (strain ATCC 204508 / S288c) (Baker's yeast).
    800..824     +  protein_bind   attB1: mutant version of attB; recombination site for the Gateway® BP reaction BP Clonase™
    831..1769    +  CDS            miRFP: miRFP is a basic (constitutively fluorescent) near ir fluorescent protein published in 2018, derived from Rhodopseudomonas palustris. It has low acid sensitivity. It requires the cofactor biliverdin for fluorescence.
   1851..2570    +  CDS            mTurquoise2: enhanced monomeric variant of CFP (Goedhart et al., 2012) mammalian codon-optimized
   2580..2604    -  protein_bind   attB2: mutant version of attB; recombination site for the Gateway® BP reaction BP Clonase™
   2632..2658    +  misc_feature   MCS (fragment): pBluescript multiple cloning site
   2667..2685    -  promoter       T7 promoter: promoter for bacteriophage T7 RNA polymerase
   2686..2829    +  CDS            ADH1 (fragment): ADH1_YEAST - Also known as ADC1. Experimental evidence at protein level: Swiss-Prot protein existence level 1. This isozyme preferentially catalyzes the conversion of primary unbranched alcohols to their corresponding aldehydes. Also shows activity toward secondary alcohols. From Saccharomyces cerevisiae (strain ATCC 204508 / S288c) (Baker's yeast).
   2833..3020    +  terminator     ADH1 terminator: S. cerevisiae ADH1; transcription terminator for the S. cerevisiae alcohol dehydrogenase 1 (ADH1) gene
   3028..3185    +  CDS            lacZα (fragment): LacZα fragment of β-galactosidase; lacZ fragment
   3191..3242    -  misc_feature   bom (fragment): basis of mobility region from pBR322
   3247..3330    +  CDS            RAF1 (fragment): RAF_YEAST - Experimental evidence at transcript level: Swiss-Prot protein existence level 2. Antagonizes transcriptional repression of recombinase FLP by REP1-REP2. May play a role in plasmid partitioning. From Saccharomyces cerevisiae (strain ATCC 204508 / S288c) (Baker's yeast).
   3484..4830    -  rep_origin     2μ ori: yeast 2μ plasmid origin of replication
   4835..4851    -  promoter       tet promoter (fragment): E. coli promoter for tetracycline efflux protein gene
   4941..5744    -  CDS            URA3: orotidine-5'-phosphate decarboxylase, required for uracil biosynthesis; S. cerevisiae URA3; yeast auxotrophic marker, counterselectable with 5-fluoroorotic acid (5-FOA)
   5745..5960    -  promoter       URA3 promoter: S. cerevisiae URA3
   6071..6175    +  promoter       AmpR promoter: bla
   6176..7036    +  CDS            AmpR: β-lactamase; bla; confers resistance to ampicillin, carbenicillin, and related antibiotics
   7207..7795    +  rep_origin     ori: high-copy-number ColE1/pMB1/pBR322/pUC origin of replication
   7978..8070    +  CDS            lacI (fragment): lac repressor; lacI; The lac repressor binds to the lac operator to inhibit transcription in E. coli. This inhibition can be relieved by adding lactose or isopropyl-β-D-thiogalactopyranoside (IPTG).
   8083..8104    +  protein_bind   CAP binding site: CAP binding activates transcription in the presence of cAMP. E. coli catabolite activator protein
   8119..8149    +  promoter       lac promoter: promoter for the E. coli lac operon
   8157..8173    +  protein_bind   lac operator: The lac repressor binds to the lac operator to inhibit transcription in E. coli. This inhibition can be relieved by adding lactose or isopropyl-β-D-thiogalactopyranoside (IPTG). lac repressor encoded by lacI
   8254..8682    -  rep_origin     f1 ori (sequence partly withheld): f1 bacteriophage origin of replication; arrow indicates direction of (+) strand synthesis
>Addgene plasmid #205503 | pDRF1-GW miRFP2-T2A-mtq2 | addgene full sequence | sequence record 407616 | Addgene NGS Result
CAAGCTTCCTGAAACGGAGAAACATAAACAGGCATTGCTGGGATCACCCATACATCACTCTGTTTTGCCT
GACCTTTTCCGGTAATTTGAAAACAAACCCGGTCTCGAAGCGGAGATCCGGCGATAATTACCGCAGAAAT
AAACCCATACACGAGACGTAGAACCAGCCGCACATGGCCGGAGAAACTCCTGCGAGAATTTCGTAAACTC
GCGCGCATTGCATCTGTATTTCCTAATGCGGCACTTCCAGGCCTCGATCGAGACCGTTTATCCATTGCTT
TTTTGTTGTCTTTTTCCCTCGTTCACAGAAAGTCTGAAGAAGCTATAGTAGAACTATGAGCTTTTTTTGT
TTCTGTTTTCCTTTTTTTTTTTTTTACCTCTGTGGAAATTGTTACTCTCACACTCTTTAGTTCGTTTGTT
TGTTTTGTTTATTCCAATTATGACCGGTGACGAAACGTGGTCGATGGTGGGTACCGCTTATGCTCCCCTC
CATTAGTTTCGATTATATAAAAAGGCCAAATATTGTATTATTTTCAAATGTCCTATCATTATCGTCTAAC
ATCTAATTTCTCTTAAATTTTTTCTCTTTCTTTCCTATAACACCAATAGTGAAAATCTTTTTTTCTTCTA
TATCTACAAAAACTTTTTTTTTCTATCAACCTCGTTGATAAATTTTTTCTTTAACAATCGTTAATAATTA
ATTAATTGGAAAATAACCATTTTTTCTCTCTTTTATACACACATTCAAAAGAAAGAAAAAAAATATACCC
CAGCCTCGACTAGTGAATTCGCGGCCATCACAAGTTTGTACAAAAAAGCAGGCTGCTAGCATGGTCGCAG
GACACGCAAGTGGAAGCCCCGACTTTGGAACCGCCAGTCCGAGCGACTGTGAGCACGAAGAAATCCATCT
GGCCGGATCCATCCAGCCACACGGAACACTGCTGGTGGTCTCCGAGCCTGACCATAGAATAATTCAGGCA
TCTGCCAACGCCGCTGAATTCCTGAATCTGGGAAGTGTGCTGGGAATCCCCCTGGCTGAGATCGACGGGG
ATCTACTGATCAAGATTCTGCCCCACCTGGACCTTACCGCAGAAGGAATGCCAGTGGCCGTCAGGTGCCG
CATTGGAAACCCCTCCACAGAGTACGACGGACTGATGCATCGACCACCTGAAGGAGGACTGATCATTGAG
CTGGAACGGGCTGGGCCATCCATTGATCTGAGCGGAACACTGGCTCCCGCACTGGAGCGAATTCGAACTG
CAGGATCCCTGAGGGCTCTGTGCGACGATACTGTACTGCTGTTCCAGCAGTGTACCGGCTACGACCGAGT
GATGGTCTATCGGTTCGATGAACGGGGGCACGGAGAGGTGTATTCAGAAATTCATGTGACTGGACTGGAG
AGCTACTTTGGCAACAGGTATCCTAGCTCCCTCGTGCCACAGATGGCCCGGCGGCTGTACGTGAGACAGA
GGGTGCGCGTCCTGGTAGATGTCACCTATCAGCCTGTGCCACTGGAGCCAAGACTGAGTCCCCTGACTGG
CAGGGACCTGGATATGTCAGGGTGTTTTCTGCGCTCTATGAGTCCTACTCACCTGCAGTTCCTGAAGAAC
ATGGGCGTGCGGGCAACACTGGTGGTCAGCCTGGTGGTCGGAGGCAAACTGTGGGGGCTGGTGATCTGCC
ACCATTATCTGCCACGCTTCATCCATTTTGAGCTGCGAGCAATTTGTGTGCTGCTGGCCGAAGCTATCGC
AACCCGCATTACAGCCCTGTCCGGAGAGGGCAGAGGAAGTCTTCTAACATGCGGTGACGTGGAGGAGAAT
CCCGGCCCTGGGGATCCACCGGTCGCCACCATGGTGAGCAAGGGCGAGGAGCTGTTCACCGGGGTGGTGC
CCATCCTGGTCGAGCTGGACGGCGACGTAAACGGCCACAAGTTCAGCGTGTCCGGCGAGGGCGAGGGCGA
TGCCACCTACGGCAAGCTGACCCTGAAGTTCATCTGCACCACCGGCAAGCTGCCCGTGCCCTGGCCCACC
CTCGTGACCACCCTGTCCTGGGGCGTGCAGTGCTTCGCCCGCTACCCCGACCACATGAAGCAGCACGACT
TCTTCAAGTCCGCCATGCCCGAAGGCTACGTCCAGGAGCGCACCATCTTCTTCAAGGACGACGGCAACTA
CAAGACCCGCGCCGAGGTGAAGTTCGAGGGCGACACCCTGGTGAACCGCATCGAGCTGAAGGGCATCGAC
TTCAAGGAGGACGGCAACATCCTGGGGCACAAGCTGGAGTACAACTACTTTAGCGACAACGTCTATATCA
CCGCCGACAAGCAGAAGAACGGCATCAAGGCCAACTTCAAGATCCGCCACAACATCGAGGACGGCGGCGT
GCAGCTCGCCGACCACTACCAGCAGAACACCCCCATCGGCGACGGCCCCGTGCTGCTGCCCGACAACCAC
TACCTGAGCACCCAGTCCAAGCTGAGCAAAGACCCCAACGAGAAGCGCGATCACATGGTCCTGCTGGAGT
TCGTGACCGCCGCCGGGATCACTCTCGGCATGGACGAGCTGTACAAGTAAAGCGGCCGCACCCAGCTTTC
TTGTACAAAGTGGTGTAGTTAATTCATGATGGCCGCTGCAGGTCGACCTCGAGGGGGGGCCCGGTACCCA
ATTCGCCCTATAGTGAGTCGTATTACGCGCGGATCCAGCTTTGGACTTCTTCGCCAGAGGTTTGGTCAAG
TCTCCAATCAAGGTTGTCGGCTTGTCTACCTTGCCAGAAATTTACGAAAAGATGGAAAAGGGTCAAATCG
TTGGTAGATACGTTGTTGACACTTCTAAATAAGCGAATTTCTTATGATTTATGATTTTTATTATTAAATA
AGTTATAAAAAAAATAAGTGTATACAAATTTTAAAGTGACTCTTAGGTTTTAAAACGAAAATTCTTATTC
TTGAGTAACTCTTTCCTGTAGGTCAGGTTGCTTTCTCAGGTATAGCATGAGGTCGCTCTTATTGACCACA
CCTCTACCGGCATGCCAATTCACTGGCCGTCGTTTTACAACGTCGTGACTGGGAAAACCCTGGCGTTACC
CAACTTAATCGCCTTGCAGCACATCCCCCTTTCGCCAGCTGGCGTAATAGCGAAGAGGCCCGCACCGATC
GCCCTTCCCAACAGTTGCGCAGCCTGAATGGCGAATGGCGCCTGATGCGGTATTTTCTCCTTACGCATCT
GTGCGGTATTTCACACCGCATAATCGGATCGTACTTGTTACCCATCATTGAATTTTGAACATCCGAACCT
GGGAGTTTTCCCTGAAACAGATAGTATATTTGAACCTGTATAATAATATATAGTCTAGCGCTTTACGGAA
GACAATGTATGTATTTCGGTTCCTGGAGAAACTATTGCATCTATTGCATAGGTAATCTTGCACGTCGCAT
CCCCGGTTCATTTTCTGCGTTTCCATCTTGCACTTCAATAGCATATCTTTGTTAACGAAGCATCTGTGCT
TCATTTTGTAGAACAAAAATGCAACGCGAGAGCGCTAATTTTTCAAACAAAGAATCTGAGCTGCATTTTT
ACAGAACAGAAATGCAACGCGAAAGCGCTATTTTACCAACGAAGAATCTGTGCTTCATTTTTGTAAAACA
AAAATGCAACGCGAGAGCGCTAATTTTTCAAACAAAGAATCTGAGCTGCATTTTTACAGAACAGAAATGC
AACGCGAGAGCGCTATTTTACCAACAAAGAATCTATACTTCTTTTTTGTTCTACAAAAATGCATCCCGAG
AGCGCTATTTTTCTAACAAAGCATCTTAGATTACTTTTTTTCTCCTTTGTGCGCTCTATAATGCAGTCTC
TTGATAACTTTTTGCACTGTAGGTCCGTTAAGGTTAGAAGAAGGCTACTTTGGTGTCTATTTTCTCTTCC
ATAAAAAAAGCCTGACTCCACTTCCCGCGTTTACTGATTACTAGCGAAGCTGCGGGTGCATTTTTTCAAG
ATAAAGGCATCCCCGATTATATTCTATACCGATGTGGATTGCGCATACTTTGTGAACAGAAAGTGATAGC
GTTGATGATTCTTCATTGGTCAGAAAATTATGAACGGTTTCTTCTATTTTGTCTCTATATACTACGTATA
GGAAATGTTTACATTTTCGTATTGTTTTCGATTCACTCTATGAATAGTTCTTACTACAATTTTTTTGTCT
AAAGAGTAATACTAGAGATAAACATAAAAAATGTAGAGGTCGAGTTTAGATGCAAGTTCAAGGAGCGAAA
GGTGGATGGGTAGGTTATATAGGGATATAGCACAGAGATATATAGCAAAGAGATACTTTTGAGCAATGTT
TGTGGAAGCGGTATTCGCAATATTTTAGTAGCTCGTTACAGTCCGGTGCGTTTTTGGTTTTTTGAAAGTG
CGTCTTCAGAGCGCTTTTGGTTTTCAAAAGCGCTCTGAAGTTCCTATACTTTCTAGCTAGAGAATAGGAA
CTTCGGAATAGGAACTTCAAAGCGTTTCCGAAAACGAGCGCTTCCGAAAATGCAACGCGAGCTGCGCACA
TACAGCTCACTGTTCACGTCGCACCTATATCTGCGTGTTGCCTGTATATATATATACATGAGAAGAACGG
CATAGTGCGTGTTTATGCTTAAATGCGTACTTATATGCGTCTATTTATGTAGGATGAAAGGTAGTCTAGT
ACCTCCTGTGATATTATCCCATTCCATGCGGGGTATCGTATGCTTCCTTCAGCACTACCCTTTAGCTGTT
CTATATGCTGCCACTCCTCAATTGGATTAGTCTCATCCTTCAATGCTATCATTTCCTTTGATATTGGATC
GATCCGATGATAAGCTGTCAAACATGAGAATTGGGTAATAACTGATATAATTAAATTGAAGCTCTAATTT
GTGAGTTTAGTATACATGCATTTACTTATAATACAGTTTTTTAGTTTTGCTGGCCGCATCTTCTCAAATA
TGCTTCCCAGCCTGCTTTTCTGTAACGTTCACCCTCTACCTTAGCATCCCTTCCCTTTGCAAATAGTCCT
CTTCCAACAATAATAATGTCAGATCCTGTAGAGACCACATCATCCACGGTTCTATACTGTTGACCCAATG
CGTCTCCCTTGTCATCTAAACCCACACCGGGTGTCATAATCAACCAATCGTAACCTTCATCTCTTCCACC
CATGTCTCTTTGAGCAATAAAGCCGATAACAAAATCTTTGTCGCTCTTCGCAATGTCAACAGTACCCTTA
GTATATTCTCCAGTAGATAGGGAGCCCTTGCATGACAATTCTGCTAACATCAAAAGGCCTCTAGGTTCCT
TTGTTACTTCTTCTGCCGCCTGCTTCAAACCGCTAACAATACCTGGGCCCACCACACCGTGTGCATTCGT
AATGTCTGCCCATTCTGCTATTCTGTATACACCCGCAGAGTACTGCAATTTGACTGTATTACCAATGTCA
GCAAATTTTCTGTCTTCGAAGAGTAAAAAATTGTACTTGGCGGATAATGCCTTTAGCGGCTTAACTGTGC
CCTCCATGGAAAAATCAGTCAAGATATCCACATGTGTTTTTAGTAAACAAATTTTGGGACCTAATGCTTC
AACTAACTCCAGTAATTCCTTGGTGGTACGAACATCCAATGAAGCACACAAGTTTGTTTGCTTTTCGTGC
ATGATATTAAATAGCTTGGCAGCAACAGGACTAGGATGAGTAGCAGCACGTTCCTTATATGTAGCTTTCG
ACATGATTTATCTTCGTTTCCTGCATGTTTTTGTTCTGTGCAGTTGGGTTAAGAATACTGGGCAATTTCA
TGTTTCTTCAACACTACATATGCGTATATATACCAATCTAAGTCTGTGCTCCTTCCTTCGTTCTTCCTTC
TGTTCGGAGATTACCGAATCAAAAAAATTTCAAGGAAACCGAAATCAAAAAAAAGAATAAAAAAAAAATG
ATGAATTGAAAAGCTAATTCTTGAAGACGAAAGGGCCTCGTGATACGCCTATTTTTATAGGTTAATGTCA
TGATAATAATGGTTTCTTAGACGTCAGGTGGCACTTTTCGGGGAAATGTGCGCGGAACCCCTATTTGTTT
ATTTTTCTAAATACATTCAAATATGTATCCGCTCATGAGACAATAACCCTGATAAATGCTTCAATAATAT
TGAAAAAGGAAGAGTATGAGTATTCAACATTTCCGTGTCGCCCTTATTCCCTTTTTTGCGGCATTTTGCC
TTCCTGTTTTTGCTCACCCAGAAACGCTGGTGAAAGTAAAAGATGCTGAAGATCAGTTGGGTGCACGAGT
GGGTTACATCGAACTGGATCTCAACAGCGGTAAGATCCTTGAGAGTTTTCGCCCCGAAGAACGTTTTCCA
ATGATGAGCACTTTTAAAGTTCTGCTATGTGGCGCGGTATTATCCCGTATTGACGCCGGGCAAGAGCAAC
TCGGTCGCCGCATACACTATTCTCAGAATGACTTGGTTGAGTACTCACCAGTCACAGAAAAGCATCTTAC
GGATGGCATGACAGTAAGAGAATTATGCAGTGCTGCCATAACCATGAGTGATAACACTGCGGCCAACTTA
CTTCTGACAACGATCGGAGGACCGAAGGAGCTAACCGCTTTTTTGCACAACATGGGGGATCATGTAACTC
GCCTTGATCGTTGGGAACCGGAGCTGAATGAAGCCATACCAAACGACGAGCGTGACACCACGATGCCTGT
AGCAATGGCAACAACGTTGCGCAAACTATTAACTGGCGAACTACTTACTCTAGCTTCCCGGCAACAATTA
ATAGACTGGATGGAGGCGGATAAAGTTGCAGGACCACTTCTGCGCTCGGCCCTTCCGGCTGGCTGGTTTA
TTGCTGATAAATCTGGAGCCGGTGAGCGTGGGTCTCGCGGTATCATTGCAGCACTGGGGCCAGATGGTAA
GCCCTCCCGTATCGTAGTTATCTACACGACGGGGAGTCAGGCAACTATGGATGAACGAAATAGACAGATC
GCTGAGATAGGTGCCTCACTGATTAAGCATTGGTAACTGTCAGACCAAGTTTACTCATATATACTTTAGA
TTGATTTAAAACTTCATTTTTAATTTAAAAGGATCTAGGTGAAGATCCTTTTTGATAATCTCATGACCAA
AATCCCTTAACGTGAGTTTTCGTTCCACTGAGCGTCAGACCCCGTAGAAAAGATCAAAGGATCTTCTTGA
GATCCTTTTTTTCTGCGCGTAATCTGCTGCTTGCAAACAAAAAAACCACCGCTACCAGCGGTGGTTTGTT
TGCCGGATCAAGAGCTACCAACTCTTTTTCCGAAGGTAACTGGCTTCAGCAGAGCGCAGATACCAAATAC
TGTTCTTCTAGTGTAGCCGTAGTTAGGCCACCACTTCAAGAACTCTGTAGCACCGCCTACATACCTCGCT
CTGCTAATCCTGTTACCAGTGGCTGCTGCCAGTGGCGATAAGTCGTGTCTTACCGGGTTGGACTCAAGAC
GATAGTTACCGGATAAGGCGCAGCGGTCGGGCTGAACGGGGGGTTCGTGCACACAGCCCAGCTTGGAGCG
AACGACCTACACCGAACTGAGATACCTACAGCGTGAGCTATGAGAAAGCGCCACGCTTCCCGAAGGGAGA
AAGGCGGACAGGTATCCGGTAAGCGGCAGGGTCGGAACAGGAGAGCGCACGAGGGAGCTTCCAGGGGGAA
ACGCCTGGTATCTTTATAGTCCTGTCGGGTTTCGCCACCTCTGACTTGAGCGTCGATTTTTGTGATGCTC
GTCAGGGGGGCGGAGCCTATGGAAAAACGCCAGCAACGCGGCCTTTTTACGGTTCCTGGCCTTTTGCTGG
CCTTTTGCTCACATGTTCTTTCCTGCGTTATCCCCTGATTCTGTGGATAACCGTATTACCGCCTTTGAGT
GAGCTGATACCGCTCGCCGCAGCCGAACGACCGAGCGCAGCGAGTCAGTGAGCGAGGAAGCGGAAGAGCG
CCCAATACGCAAACCGCCTCTCCCCGCGCGTTGGCCGATTCATTAATGCAGCTGGCACGACAGGTTTCCC
GACTGGAAAGCGGGCAGTGAGCGCAACGCAATTAATGTGAGTTAGCTCACTCATTAGGCACCCCAGGCTT
TACACTTTATGCTTCCGGCTCGTATGTTGTGTGGAATTGTGAGCGGATAACAATTTCACACAGGAAACAG
CTATGACCATGATTACGCCAAGCTTACCGCATCAGGAAATTGTAAGCGTTAATATTTTGTTAAAATTCGC
GTTAAATTTTTGTTAAATCAGCTCATTTTTTAACCAATAGGCCGAAATCGGCAAAATCCCTTATAAATCA
AAAGAATAGACCGAGATAGGGT
[37 nt withheld, positions 8353-8389]
AAAGAACGTGGACTCCAACGTCAAAGG
[49 nt withheld, positions 8417-8465]
T
[91 nt withheld, positions 8467-8557]
G
[124 nt withheld, positions 8559-8682]
CCATTCGC
