>Addgene plasmid #205503 | pDRF1-GW miRFP2-T2A-mtq2 | depositor partial sequence | sequence record 399723 | pDRF1-GW miRFP2-T2A-mtq2 sequence 2169 bps
AACCATTTTTTCTCTCTTTTATACACACATTCAAAAGAAAGAAAAAAAATATACCCCAGCCTCGACTAGT
GAATTCGCGGCCATCACAAGTTTGTACAAAAAAGCAGGCTGCTAGCATGGTCGCAGGACACGCAAGTGGA
AGCCCCGACTTTGGAACCGCCAGTCCGAGCGACTGTGAGCACGAAGAAATCCATCTGGCCGGATCCATCC
AGCCACACGGAACACTGCTGGTGGTCTCCGAGCCTGACCATAGAATAATTCAGGCATCTGCCAACGCCGC
TGAATTCCTGAATCTGGGAAGTGTGCTGGGAATCCCCCTGGCTGAGATCGACGGGGATCTACTGATCAAG
ATTCTGCCCCACCTGGACCTTACCGCAGAAGGAATGCCAGTGGCCGTCAGGTGCCGCATTGGAAACCCCT
CCACAGAGTACGACGGACTGATGCATCGACCACCTGAAGGAGGACTGATCATTGAGCTGGAACGGGCTGG
GCCATCCATTGATCTGAGCGGAACACTGGCTCCCGCACTGGAGCGAATTCGAACTGCAGGATCCCTGAGG
GCTCTGTGCGACGATACTGTACTGCTGTTCCAGCAGTGTACCGGCTACGACCGAGTGATGGTCTATCGGT
TCGATGAACGGGGGCACGGAGAGGTGTATTCAGAAATTCATGTGACTGGACTGGAGAGCTACTTTGGCAA
CAGGTATCCTAGCTCCCTCGTGCCACAGATGGCCCGGCGGCTGTACGTGAGACAGAGGGTGCGCGTCCTG
GTAGATGTCACCTATCAGCCTGTGCCACTGGAGCCAAGACTGAGTCCCCTGACTGGCAGGGACCTGGATA
TGTCAGGGTGTTTTCTGCGCTCTATGAGTCCTACTCACCTGCAGTTCCTGAAGAACATGGGCGTGCGGGC
AACACTGGTGGTCAGCCTGGTGGTCGGAGGCAAACTGTGGGGGCTGGTGATCTGCCACCATTATCTGCCA
CGCTTCATCCATTTTGAGCTGCGAGCAATTTGTGTGCTGCTGGCCGAAGCTATCGCAACCCGCATTACAG
CCCTGTCCGGAGAGGGCAGAGGAAGTCTTCTAACATGCGGTGACGTGGAGGAGAATCCCGGCCCTGGGGA
TCCACCGGTCGCCACCATGGTGAGCAAGGGCGAGGAGCTGTTCACCGGGGTGGTGCCCATCCTGGTCGAG
CTGGACGGCGACGTAAACGGCCACAAGTTCAGCGTGTCCGGCGAGGGCGAGGGCGATGCCACCTACGGCA
AGCTGACCCTGAAGTTCATCTGCACCACCGGCAAGCTGCCCGTGCCCTGGCCCACCCTCGTGACCACCCT
GTCCTGGGGCGTGCAGTGCTTCGCCCGCTACCCCGACCACATGAAGCAGCACGACTTCTTCAAGTCCGCC
ATGCCCGAAGGCTACGTCCAGGAGCGCACCATCTTCTTCAAGGACGACGGCAACTACAAGACCCGCGCCG
AGGTGAAGTTCGAGGGCGACACCCTGGTGAACCGCATCGAGCTGAAGGGCATCGACTTCAAGGAGGACGG
CAACATCCTGGGGCACAAGCTGGAGTACAACTACTTTAGCGACAACGTCTATATCACCGCCGACAAGCAG
AAGAACGGCATCAAGGCCAACTTCAAGATCCGCCACAACATCGAGGACGGCGGCGTGCAGCTCGCCGACC
ACTACCAGCAGAACACCCCCATCGGCGACGGCCCCGTGCTGCTGCCCGACAACCACTACCTGAGCACCCA
GTCCAAGCTGAGCAAAGACCCCAACGAGAAGCGCGATCACATGGTCCTGCTGGAGTTCGTGACCGCCGCC
GGGATCACTCTCGGCATGGACGAGCTGTACAAGTAAAGCGGCCGCACCCAGCTTTCTTGTACAAAGTGGT
GTAGTTAATTCATGATGGCCGCTGCAGGTCGACCTCGAGGGGGGGCCCGGTACCCAATTCGCCCTATAGT
GAGTCGTATTACGCGCGGATCCAGCTTTGGACTTCTTCGCCAGAGGTTTGGTCAAGTCTCCAATCAAGGT
TGTCGGCTTGTCTACCTTGCCAGAAATTTACGAAAAGATGGAAAAGGGTCAAATCGTTGGTAGATACGTT
GTTGACACTTCTAAATAAGCGAATTTCTTATGATTTATGATTTTTATATTAAATAAAGTATAAAAAAAC
